>Addgene plasmid #134560 | Cherry-ICP0-C3 | addgene full sequence | sequence record 265265 | Addgene NGS Result
CGTTACATAACTTACGGTAAATGGCCCGCCTGGCTGACCGCCCAACGACCCCCGCCCATTGACGTCAATA
ATGACGTATGTTCCCATAGTAACGCCAATAGGGACTTTCCATTGACGTCAATGGGTGGAGTATTTACGGT
AAACTGCCCACTTGGCAGTACATCAAGTGTATCATATGCCAAGTACGCCCCCTATTGACGTCAATGACGG
TAAATGGCCCGCCTGGCATTATGCCCAGTACATGACCTTATGGGACTTTCCTACTTGGCAGTACATCTAC
GTATTAGTCATCGCTATTACCATGGTGATGCGGTTTTGGCAGTACATCAATGGGCGTGGATAGCGGTTTG
ACTCACGGGGATTTCCAAGTCTCCACCCCATTGACGTCAATGGGAGTTTGTTTTGGCACCAAAATCAACG
GGACTTTCCAAAATGTCGTAACAACTCCGCCCCATTGACGCAAATGGGCGGTAGGCGTGTACGGTGGGAG
GTCTATATAAGCAGAGCTGGTTTAGTGAACCGTCAGATCCGCTAGCGCTACCGGTCGCCACCATGGTGAG
CAAGGGCGAGGAGGATAACATGGCCATCATCAAGGAGTTCATGCGCTTCAAGGTGCACATGGAGGGCTCC
GTGAACGGCCACGAGTTCGAGATCGAGGGCGAGGGCGAGGGCCGCCCCTACGAGGGCACCCAGACCGCCA
AGCTGAAGGTGACCAAGGGTGGCCCCCTGCCCTTCGCCTGGGACATCCTGTCCCCTCAGTTCATGTACGG
CTCCAAGGCCTACGTGAAGCACCCCGCCGACATCCCCGACTACTTGAAGCTGTCCTTCCCCGAGGGCTTC
AAGTGGGAGCGCGTGATGAACTTCGAGGACGGCGGCGTGGTGACCGTGACCCAGGACTCCTCCCTGCAGG
ACGGCGAGTTCATCTACAAGGTGAAGCTGCGCGGCACCAACTTCCCCTCCGACGGCCCCGTAATGCAGAA
GAAGACCATGGGCTGGGAGGCCTCCTCCGAGCGGATGTACCCCGAGGACGGCGCCCTGAAGGGCGAGATC
AAGCAGAGGCTGAAGCTGAAGGACGGCGGCCACTACGACGCTGAGGTCAAGACCACCTACAAGGCCAAGA
AGCCCGTGCAGCTGCCCGGCGCCTACAACGTCAACATCAAGTTGGACATCACCTCCCACAACGAGGACTA
CACCATCGTGGAACAGTACGAACGCGCCGAGGGCCGCCACTCCACCGGCGGCATGGACGAGCTGTACAAG
TACTCAGATCTCGACATGGAGCCCCGCCCCGGAGCGAGTACCCGCCGGCCTGAGGGCCGCCCCCAGCGCG
AGCCCGCCCCGGATGTCTGGGTGTTTCCCTGCGACCGAGACCTGCCGGACAGCAGCGACTCTGAGGCGGA
GACCGAAGTGGGGGGGCGGGGGGACGCCGACCACCATGACGACGACTCCGCCTCCGAGGCGGACAGCACG
GACACGGAACTGTTCGAGACGGGGCTGCTGGGGCCGCAGGGCGTGGATGGGGGGGCGGTCTCGGGGGGGA
GCCCCCCCCGCGAGGAAGACCCCGGCAGTTGCGGGGGCGCCCCCCCTCGAGAGGACGGGGGGAGCGACGA
GGGCGACGTGTGCGCCGTGTGCACGGATGAGATCGCGCCCCACCTGCGCTGCGACACCTTCCCGTGCATG
CACCGCTTCTGCATCCCGTGCATGAAAACCTGGATGCAATTGCGCAACACCTGCCCGCTGTGCAACGCCA
AGCTGGTGTACCTGATAGTGGGCGTGACGCCCAGCGGGTCGTTCAGCACCATCCCGATCGTGAACGACCC
CCAGACCCGCATGGAGGCCGAGGAGGCCGTCAGGGCGGGCACGGCCGTGGACTTTATCTGGACGGGCAAT
CAGCGGTTCGCCCCGCGGTACCTGACCCTGGGGGGGCACACGGTGAGGGCCCTGTCGCCCACCCACCCGG
AGCCCACCACGGACGAGGATGACGACGACCTGGACGACGCAGACTACGTACCGCCCGCCCCCCGCCGGAC
GCCCCGCGCCCCCCCACGCAGAGGCGCCGCCGCGCCCCCCGTGACGGGCGGGGCGTCTCACGCAGCCCCC
CAGCCGGCCGCGGCTCGGACAGCGCCCCCCTCGGCGCCCATCGGGCCACACGGCAGCAGTAACACCAACA
CCACCACCAACAGCAGCGGCGGCGGCGGCTCCCGCCAGTCGCGAGCCGCGGCGCCGCGGGGGGCGTCTGG
CCCCTCCGGGGGGGTTGGGGTTGGGGTTGGGGTTGTTGAAGCGGAGGCGGGGCGGCCGAGGGGCCGGACG
GGCCCCCTTGTCAACAGACCCGCCCCCCTTGCAAACAACAGAGACCCCATAGTGATCAGCGACTCCCCCC
CGGCCTCTCCCCACAGGCCCCCCGCGGCGCCCATGCCAGGCTCCGCCCCCCGCCCCGGGCCCCCCGCGTC
CGCGGCCGCGTCGGGACCCGCGCGCCCCCGCGCGGCCGTGGCCCCGTGCGTGCGAGCGCCGCCTCCGGGG
CCCGGCCCCCGCGCCCCGGCCCCCGGGGCGGAGCCGGCCGCCCGCCCCGCGGACGCGCGCCGTGTGCCCC
AGTCGCACTCGTCCCTGGCTCAGGCCGCGAACCAAGAACAGAGTCTGTGCCGGGCGCGTGCGACGGTGGC
GCGCGGCTCGGGGGGGCCGGGCGTGGAGGGTGGGCACGGGCCCTCCCGCGGCGCCGCCCCCTCCGGCGCC
GCCCCGCTCCCCTCCGCCGCCTCTGTCGAGCAGGAGGCGGCGGTGCGTCCGAGGAAGAGGCGCGGGTCGG
GCCAGGAAAACCCCTCCCCCCAGTCCACGCGTCCCCCCCTCGCGCCGGCAGGGGCCAAGAGGGCGGCGAC
GCACCCCCCCTCCGACTCAGGGCCGGGGGGGCGCGGCCAGGGTGGGCCCGGGACCCCCCTGACGTCCTCG
GCGGCCTCCGCCTCTTCCTCCTCTGCCTCTTCCTCCTCGGCCCCGACCCCCGCGGGGGCCGCCTCTTCCG
CCGCCGGGGCCGCGTCCTCCTCCGCTTCCGCCTCCTCGGGCGGGGCCGTCGGTGCCCTGGGAGGGAGACA
AGAGGAAACCTCCCTCGGCCCCCGCGCTGCTTCTGGGCCGCGGGGGCCGAGGAAGTGTGCCCGGAAGACG
CGCCACGCGGAGACTTCCGGGGCCGTCCCCGCGGGCGGCCTCACGCGCTACCTGCCCATCTCGGGGGTCT
CTAGCGTGGTCGCCCTGTCGCCTTACGTGAACAAGACTATCACGGGGGACTGCCTGCCCATCCTGGACAT
GGAGACGGGGAACATCGGGGCGTACGTGGTCCTGGTGGACCAGACGGGAAACATGGCGACCCGGCTGCGG
GCCGCGGTCCCCGGCTGGAGCCGCCGCACCCTGCTCCCCGAGACCGCGGGTAACCACGTGATGCCCCCCG
AGTACCCGACGGCCCCCGCGTCGGAGTGGAACAGCCTCTGGATGACCCCCGTGGGGAACATGCTGTTCGA
CCAGGGCACCCTAGTGGGCGCCCTGGACTTCCGCAGCCTGCGGTCTCGGCACCCGTGGTCCGGGGAGCAG
GGGGCGTCGACCCGGGACGAGGGAAAACAATAAGAATTCTGCAGTCGACGGTACCGCGGGCCCGGGATCC
ACCGGATCTAGATAACTGATCATAATCAGCCATACCACATTTGTAGAGGTTTTACTTGCTTTAAAAAACC
TCCCACACCTCCCCCTGAACCTGAAACATAAAATGAATGCAATTGTTGTTGTTAACTTGTTTATTGCAGC
TTATAATGGTTACAAATAAAGCAATAGCATCACAAATTTCACAAATAAAGCATTTTTTTCACTGCATTCT
AGTTGTGGTTTGTCCAAACTCATCAATGTATCTTAACGCGTAAATTGTAAGCGTTAATATTTTGTTAAAA
TTCGCGTTAAATTTTTGTTAAATCAGCTCATTTTTTAACCAATAGGCCGAAATCGGCAAAATCCCTTATA
AATCAAAAGAATAGACCGAGATAGGGT
[37 nt withheld, positions 4018-4054]
AAAGAACGTGGACTCCAACGTCAAAGG
[49 nt withheld, positions 4082-4130]
T
[91 nt withheld, positions 4132-4222]
G
[124 nt withheld, positions 4224-4347]
CAGGTGGCACTTTTCGGGGAAATGTGCGCGGAACCCCTATTTGTTTATTTTTCTAAATACATTCAAATAT
GTATCCGCTCATGAGACAATAACCCTGATAAATGCTTCAATAATATTGAAAAAGGAAGAGTCCTGAGGCG
GAAAGAACCAGCTGTGGAATGTGTGTCAGTTAGGGTGTGGAAAGTCCCCAGGCTCCCCAGCAGGCAGAAG
TATGCAAAGCATGCATCTCAATTAGTCAGCAACCAGGTGTGGAAAGTCCCCAGGCTCCCCAGCAGGCAGA
AGTATGCAAAGCATGCATCTCAATTAGTCAGCAACCATAGTCCCGCCCCTAACTCCGCCCATCCCGCCCC
TAACTCCGCCCAGTTCCGCCCATTCTCCGCCCCATGGCTGACTAATTTTTTTTATTTATGCAGAGGCCGA
GGCCGCCTCGGCCTCTGAGCTATTCCAGAAGTAGTGAGGAGGCTTTTTTGGAGGCCTAGGCTTTTGCAAA
GATCGATCAAGAGACAGGATGAGGATCGTTTCGCATGATTGAACAAGATGGATTGCACGCAGGTTCTCCG
GCCGCTTGGGTGGAGAGGCTATTCGGCTATGACTGGGCACAACAGACAATCGGCTGCTCTGATGCCGCCG
TGTTCCGGCTGTCAGCGCAGGGGCGCCCGGTTCTTTTTGTCAAGACCGACCTGTCCGGTGCCCTGAATGA
ACTGCAAGACGAGGCAGCGCGGCTATCGTGGCTGGCCACGACGGGCGTTCCTTGCGCAGCTGTGCTCGAC
GTTGTCACTGAAGCGGGAAGGGACTGGCTGCTATTGGGCGAAGTGCCGGGGCAGGATCTCCTGTCATCTC
ACCTTGCTCCTGCCGAGAAAGTATCCATCATGGCTGATGCAATGCGGCGGCTGCATACGCTTGATCCGGC
TACCTGCCCATTCGACCACCAAGCGAAACATCGCATCGAGCGAGCACGTACTCGGATGGAAGCCGGTCTT
GTCGATCAGGATGATCTGGACGAAGAGCATCAGGGGCTCGCGCCAGCCGAACTGTTCGCCAGGCTCAAGG
CGAGCATGCCCGACGGCGAGGATCTCGTCGTGACCCATGGCGATGCCTGCTTGCCGAATATCATGGTGGA
AAATGGCCGCTTTTCTGGATTCATCGACTGTGGCCGGCTGGGTGTGGCGGACCGCTATCAGGACATAGCG
TTGGCTACCCGTGATATTGCTGAAGAGCTTGGCGGCGAATGGGCTGACCGCTTCCTCGTGCTTTACGGTA
TCGCCGCTCCCGATTCGCAGCGCATCGCCTTCTATCGCCTTCTTGACGAGTTCTTCTGAGCGGGACTCTG
GGGTTCGAAATGACCGACCAAGCGACGCCCAACCTGCCATCACGAGATTTCGATTCCACCGCCGCCTTCT
ATGAAAGGTTGGGCTTCGGAATCGTTTTCCGGGACGCCGGCTGGATGATCCTCCAGCGCGGGGATCTCAT
GCTGGAGTTCTTCGCCCACCCTAGGGGGAGGCTAACTGAAACACGGAAGGAGACAATACCGGAAGGAACC
CGCGCTATGACGGCAATAAAAAGACAGAATAAAACGCACGGTGTTGGGTCGTTTGTTCATAAACGCGGGG
TTCGGTCCCAGGGCTGGCACTCTGTCGATACCCCACCGAGACCCCATTGGGGCCAATACGCCCGCGTTTC
TTCCTTTTCCCCACCCCACCCCCCAAGTTCGGGTGAAGGCCCAGGGCTCGCAGCCAACGTCGGGGCGGCA
GGCCCTGCCATAGCCTCAGGTTACTCATATATACTTTAGATTGATTTAAAACTTCATTTTTAATTTAAAA
GGATCTAGGTGAAGATCCTTTTTGATAATCTCATGACCAAAATCCCTTAACGTGAGTTTTCGTTCCACTG
AGCGTCAGACCCCGTAGAAAAGATCAAAGGATCTTCTTGAGATCCTTTTTTTCTGCGCGTAATCTGCTGC
TTGCAAACAAAAAAACCACCGCTACCAGCGGTGGTTTGTTTGCCGGATCAAGAGCTACCAACTCTTTTTC
CGAAGGTAACTGGCTTCAGCAGAGCGCAGATACCAAATACTGTTCTTCTAGTGTAGCCGTAGTTAGGCCA
CCACTTCAAGAACTCTGTAGCACCGCCTACATACCTCGCTCTGCTAATCCTGTTACCAGTGGCTGCTGCC
AGTGGCGATAAGTCGTGTCTTACCGGGTTGGACTCAAGACGATAGTTACCGGATAAGGCGCAGCGGTCGG
GCTGAACGGGGGGTTCGTGCACACAGCCCAGCTTGGAGCGAACGACCTACACCGAACTGAGATACCTACA
GCGTGAGCTATGAGAAAGCGCCACGCTTCCCGAAGGGAGAAAGGCGGACAGGTATCCGGTAAGCGGCAGG
GTCGGAACAGGAGAGCGCACGAGGGAGCTTCCAGGGGGAAACGCCTGGTATCTTTATAGTCCTGTCGGGT
TTCGCCACCTCTGACTTGAGCGTCGATTTTTGTGATGCTCGTCAGGGGGGCGGAGCCTATGGAAAAACGC
CAGCAACGCGGCCTTTTTACGGTTCCTGGCCTTTTGCTGGCCTTTTGCTCACATGTTCTTTCCTGCGTTA
TCCCCTGATTCTGTGGATAACCGTATTACCGCCATGCATTAGTTATTAATAGTAATCAATTACGGGGTCA
TTAGTTCATAGCCCATATATGGAGTTCCG
Features (pLannotate 1.2.2; 16 found; start..end, strand, type, name):
      1..304     +  enhancer       CMV enhancer: human cytomegalovirus immediate early enhancer
    305..508     +  promoter       CMV promoter: human cytomegalovirus (CMV) immediate early promoter
    553..1260    +  CDS            mCherry: mCherry is a basic (constitutively fluorescent) red fluorescent protein published in 2004, derived from Discosoma sp.. It is reported to be a very rapidly-maturing monomer with low acid sensitivity.
   1276..3600    +  CDS            ICP0: ICP0_HHV11 - Also known as IE110. Experimental evidence at protein level: Swiss-Prot protein existence level 1. Evades nuclear antiviral defenses triggered by dsDNA viruses. Acts during the initial stages of lytic infection and the reactivation of latent viral genome. Prevents the antiviral effect of nuclear bodies by degrading host PML and SP100. Prevents antiviral response to viral DNA induced by IFI16 by degrading it. Additionally, inhibits host IRF3 nuclear signaling to prevent interferon production by the infected cells. Interestingly, the E3 ubiquitin ligase activity associated with the
   3604..3640    +  misc_feature   MCS (fragment): multiple cloning site
   3657..3741    +  CDS            large T antigen (fragment): large T antigen from SV40 (simian virus 40)
   3764..3885    +  polyA_signal   SV40 poly(A) signal: SV40 polyadenylation signal
   3919..4347    -  rep_origin     f1 ori (sequence partly withheld): f1 bacteriophage origin of replication; arrow indicates direction of (+) strand synthesis
   4374..4478    +  promoter       AmpR promoter: bla
   4480..4837    +  promoter       SV40 promoter: SV40 enhancer and early promoter
   4872..5666    +  CDS            NeoR/KanR: aminoglycoside phosphotransferase from Tn5; aph(3')-II (or nptII); confers resistance to neomycin, kanamycin, and G418 (Geneticin®)
   5687..5839    +  CDS            ble (fragment): BLE_KLEPN - Experimental evidence at protein level: Swiss-Prot protein existence level 1. Binding protein with a strong affinity to the bleomycin family of antibiotics. Binds to CL990; an antimitotic-antibiotic compound. From Klebsiella pneumoniae.
   5898..5945    +  polyA_signal   HSV TK poly(A) signal: herpes simplex virus thymidine kinase polyadenylation signal (Cole and Stacy, 1985)
   6036..6052    -  polyA_signal   bGH poly(A) signal (fragment): bovine growth hormone polyadenylation signal
   6274..6862    +  rep_origin     ori: high-copy-number ColE1/pMB1/pBR322/pUC origin of replication
   6977..7036    +  enhancer       CMV enhancer (fragment): human cytomegalovirus immediate early enhancer
