[The description below was written by a language model from this plasmid's Addgene catalogue record and pLannotate feature annotations shown in this document.]
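Description:
Cherry-ICP0-C3 is a mammalian expression plasmid built on the Clontech pEYFP-C3 backbone, in which the YFP coding sequence was replaced with mCherry. The sequenced plasmid is about 7.0 kb. It replicates at high copy in E. coli from a ColE1/pUC-type origin and also carries an f1 phage origin. A single NeoR/KanR (Tn5 aminoglycoside phosphotransferase) cassette provides both selections. The bacterial bla-type promoter drives it for kanamycin resistance in bacteria, and the SV40 enhancer/early promoter drives it for G418 selection in mammalian cells, with the HSV TK polyadenylation signal terminating the transcript. The short ble, bGH poly(A) and large T antigen fragments in the annotation appear to be residual or incidental matches within backbone sequence rather than functional elements.

The payload is a fusion of mCherry to the N terminus of ICP0. The catalogue lists its species only as "Other", but the feature table matches it to the herpes simplex virus type 1 immediate-early protein, also known as IE110. The fusion is transcribed from the human CMV immediate-early enhancer/promoter and terminated by the SV40 poly(A) signal. The ICP0 insert was placed between a blunted XhoI site, which was destroyed, and an EcoRI site, which was retained, leaving a remnant of the multiple cloning site downstream. ICP0 has E3 ubiquitin ligase activity and counteracts nuclear antiviral defences by driving degradation of host factors such as PML, SP100 and IFI16. The red tag lets ICP0-expressing cells and the protein's localisation be followed by fluorescence microscopy. The associated study concerned single-cell analysis of Daxx- and ATRX-dependent transcriptional repression, which suggests the construct was used to examine how ICP0 affects that repression in imaging experiments.
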