Addgene plasmid #134560: Cherry-ICP0-C3
Purpose: Expresses Cherry-ICP0 fusion protein
Depositing lab: Susan Janicki. Publication: Single-cell analysis of Daxx and ATRX-dependent transcriptional repression. Newhart A, Rafalska-Metcalf IU, Yang T, Negorev DG, Janicki SM. J Cell Sci. 2012 Nov 15;125(Pt 22):5489-501. doi: 10.1242/jcs.110148. Epub 2012 Sep 12. PubMed 22976303.
Backbone
  Vector backbone: pEYFP-C3; vector was modified by substituting mCherry for YFP
  Backbone manufacturer: Clontech
  Backbone size w/o insert (bp): 4700
  Vector type: Mammalian Expression
  Selectable markers: Neomycin (select with G418)
Growth in bacteria
  Bacterial resistance: Kanamycin, 50 μg/mL
  Growth temperature: 37°C
  Growth strain: DH5alpha
  Copy number: High Copy
Gene/Insert
  Gene/Insert name: ICP0
  Species: Other
  Promoter: CMV
  Tag / fusion protein: Cherry (N terminal on backbone)
  Cloning method: Restriction Enzyme; 5′ cloning site blunt XhoI (destroyed during cloning); 3′ cloning site EcoRI (not destroyed)
  Sequencing primers: 5′ mCherry-F; 3′ SV40pA-R
Resource information
  A portion of this plasmid was derived from a plasmid made by: Roger Everett
Terms and licenses: Academic/Nonprofit Terms; Industry Terms: Not Available to Industry
How to cite: Cherry-ICP0-C3 was a gift from Susan Janicki (Addgene plasmid # 134560 ; http://n2t.net/addgene:134560 ; RRID:Addgene_134560)
